>Addgene plasmid #163267 | A0A0W0YYP4 | addgene full sequence | sequence record 354367 | Addgene NGS Result
TAATACGACTCACTATAGGGGAATTGTGAGCGGATAACAATTCCCCTCTAGAAATAATTTTGTTTAACTT
TAAGAAGGAGATATACATATGTTAAATCGTCGTAACAGCTCATTATACGATTACGTGATTATCGGAGCAG
GTATTGTTGGCTTAAGTGTAGCTCGTGAGCTTTTAGCGCGTGAACCGAATGCGAAGATTGCAGTTGTGGA
AAAGGAAAATACCATCGGCTTACATGCTTCTGGACGCAATAGCGGTGTGCTGCACTCAGGGATCTACTAC
CAGCCGGATAGCCTTAAGGCAAAGGTATGTCTGGAAGGCGCCCGCCTCATGAGTTCGTATTGTGAGGAAC
ACGGTCTGCCGCTGAACCGTATTGGGAAAGTGATTGTACCAGTCCGTTGTAGCGACGGAGAAAACCTGAA
CGTGCTGCACCAACGCGCATTATCAAACGGTGCGAGTATCCGTTTAATTAACGATCAAGAATTAAAAGAA
ATTGAACCTCACGCGACAACAGCCACGGGTATGGCATTACACGCACCGGAAACAGCCGTGGTGGATCCTA
TGTTAATTATGAAGCACCTTCACTCCTCGCTCACCAAACGCGGTGTTCACTTCTTCTTTAATAGTTTTAT
TGATGCGATTGATACACAGGGGAAGAAGATCACGACAAGTGAAGGTAATATTAGCTATGGACATCTGTTC
AATACAGCCGGCCTGTTCGCGGACAAGATCGCCCACGCGTGTGGTCTGAAGAGCAGCTATCGCATTTTAC
CGTTTAAGGGGTACTACTACGAGTTGTCACCGGACAGCAAGCTGCAAATCAACCACTTAATCTACCCCGT
ACCCGATATGAACGTCCCGTTCCTGGGCATTCATTTCACGAAGTCAGTGTCGGGCACCGTTTATATTGGT
CCGACGGCAATCCCTGCCTTGGGCCGTGAGCATTACCGTGGCGTGGCCGGCATCAAACTGTGCGACTTCA
TCAATATCGTGACTAGTCTCGGACGCCAGTACTATGTTAATCGCCAGGGTTTCCGCTCGTACACACATCA
GGAAATCCCTCGCATCTTTAAGTCTCGTTTTATTAAAAGTGCGCGCGCCTTAGTACCGGGCGTCAGCAAA
TCCGACCTGCGTGTGTCAAACAAGATCGGTATTCGTGCCCAGTTATACGATTATAAGCATAATGAGTTGA
TCACCGACTTTCTGATCAGCCGCACGGACCACGTTACTCATGTACTGAACGCCGTCTCACCGGCTTTCAC
TAGTGCGTTTTCTTTTGCGAAGTGGATTGTTAACGAGCAGAAAACAGTTTGTAAAGAACCGGTGTATCGC
GCGGCCGCACTCGAGCATCATCACCATCACCACCACCACCACCACTGAGATCCGGCTGCTAACAAAGCCC
GAAAGGAAGCTGAGTTGGCTGCTGCCACCGCTGAGCAATAACTAGCATAACCCCTTGGGGCCTCTAAACG
GGTCTTGAGGGGTTTTTTGCTGAAAGGAGGAACTATATCCGGATTGGCGAATGGG
[124 nt withheld, positions 1526-1649]
C
[91 nt withheld, positions 1651-1741]
A
[49 nt withheld, positions 1743-1791]
CCTTTGACGTTGGAGTCCACGTTCTTT
[37 nt withheld, positions 1819-1855]
ACCCTATCTCGGTCTATTCTTTTGATTTATAAGGGATTTTGCCGATTTCGGCCTATTGGTTAAAAAATGA
GCTGATTTAACAAAAATTTAACGCGAATTTTAACAAAATATTAACGCTTACAATTTAGGTGGCACTTTTC
GGGGAAATGTGCGCGGAACCCCTATTTGTTTATTTTTCTAAATACATTCAAATATGTATCCGCTCATGAG
ACAATAACCCTGATAAATGCTTCAATAATATTGAAAAAGGAAGAGTATGAGTATTCAACATTTCCGTGTC
GCCCTTATTCCCTTTTTTGCGGCATTTTGCCTTCCTGTTTTTGCTCACCCAGAAACGCTGGTGAAAGTAA
AAGATGCTGAAGATCAGTTGGGTGCACGAGTGGGTTACATCGAACTGGATCTCAACAGCGGTAAGATCCT
TGAGAGTTTTCGCCCCGAAGAACGTTTTCCAATGATGAGCACTTTTAAAGTTCTGCTATGTGGCGCGGTA
TTATCCCGTATTGACGCCGGGCAAGAGCAACTCGGTCGCCGCATACACTATTCTCAGAATGACTTGGTTG
AGTACTCACCAGTCACAGAAAAGCATCTTACGGATGGCATGACAGTAAGAGAATTATGCAGTGCTGCCAT
AACCATGAGTGATAACACTGCGGCCAACTTACTTCTGACAACGATCGGAGGACCGAAGGAGCTAACCGCT
TTTTTGCACAACATGGGGGATCATGTAACTCGCCTTGATCGTTGGGAACCGGAGCTGAATGAAGCCATAC
CAAACGACGAGCGTGACACCACGATGCCTGCAGCAATGGCAACAACGTTGCGCAAACTATTAACTGGCGA
ACTACTTACTCTAGCTTCCCGGCAACAATTAATAGACTGGATGGAGGCGGATAAAGTTGCAGGACCACTT
CTGCGCTCGGCCCTTCCGGCTGGCTGGTTTATTGCTGATAAATCTGGAGCCGGTGAGCGTGGGTCTCGCG
GTATCATTGCAGCACTGGGGCCAGATGGTAAGCCCTCCCGTATCGTAGTTATCTACACGACGGGGAGTCA
GGCAACTATGGATGAACGAAATAGACAGATCGCTGAGATAGGTGCCTCACTGATTAAGCATTGGTAACTG
TCAGACCAAGTTTACTCATATATACTTTAGATTGATTTAAAACTTCATTTTTAATTTAAAAGGATCTAGG
TGAAGATCCTTTTTGATAATCTCATGACCAAAATCCCTTAACGTGAGTTTTCGTTCCACTGAGCGTCAGA
CCCCGTAGAAAAGATCAAAGGATCTTCTTGAGATCCTTTTTTTCTGCGCGTAATCTGCTGCTTGCAAACA
AAAAAACCACCGCTACCAGCGGTGGTTTGTTTGCCGGATCAAGAGCTACCAACTCTTTTTCCGAAGGTAA
CTGGCTTCAGCAGAGCGCAGATACCAAATACTGTCCTTCTAGTGTAGCCGTAGTTAGGCCACCACTTCAA
GAACTCTGTAGCACCGCCTACATACCTCGCTCTGCTAATCCTGTTACCAGTGGCTGCTGCCAGTGGCGAT
AAGTCGTGTCTTACCGGGTTGGACTCAAGACGATAGTTACCGGATAAGGCGCAGCGGTCGGGCTGAACGG
GGGGTTCGTGCACACAGCCCAGCTTGGAGCGAACGACCTACACCGAACTGAGATACCTACAGCGTGAGCT
ATGAGAAAGCGCCACGCTTCCCGAAGGGAGAAAGGCGGACAGGTATCCGGTAAGCGGCAGGGTCGGAACA
GGAGAGCGCACGAGGGAGCTTCCAGGGGGAAACGCCTGGTATCTTTATAGTCCTGTCGGGTTTCGCCACC
TCTGACTTGAGCGTCGATTTTTGTGATGCTCGTCAGGGGGGCGGAGCCTATGGAAAAACGCCAGCAACGC
GGCCTTTTTACGGTTCCTGGCCTTTTGCTGGCCTTTTGCTCACATGTTCTTTCCTGCGTTATCCCCTGAT
TCTGTGGATAACCGTATTACCGCCTTTGAGTGAGCTGATACCGCTCGCCGCAGCCGAACGACCGAGCGCA
GCGAGTCAGTGAGCGAGGAAGCGGAAGAGCGCCTGATGCGGTATTTTCTCCTTACGCATCTGTGCGGTAT
TTCACACCGCAATGGTGCACTCTCAGTACAATCTGCTCTGATGCCGCATAGTTAAGCCAGTATACACTCC
GCTATCGCTACGTGACTGGGTCATGGCTGCGCCCCGACACCCGCCAACACCCGCTGACGCGCCCTGACGG
GCTTGTCTGCTCCCGGCATCCGCTTACAGACAAGCTGTGACCGTCTCCGGGAGCTGCATGTGTCAGAGGT
TTTCACCGTCATCACCGAAACGCGCGAGGCAGCTGCGGTAAAGCTCATCAGCGTGGTCGTGAAGCGATTC
ACAGATGTCTGCCTGTTCATCCGCGTCCAGCTCGTTGAGTTTCTCCAGAAGCGTTAATGTCTGGCTTCTG
ATAAAGCGGGCCATGTTAAGGGCGGTTTTTTCCTGTTTGGTCACTGATGCCTCCGTGTAAGGGGGATTTC
TGTTCATGGGGGTAATGATACCGATGAAACGAGAGAGGATGCTCACGATACGGGTTACTGATGATGAACA
TGCCCGGTTACTGGAACGTTGTGAGGGTAAACAACTGGCGGTATGGATGCGGCGGGACCAGAGAAAAATC
ACTCAGGGTCAATGCCAGCGCTTCGTTAATACAGATGTAGGTGTTCCACAGGGTAGCCAGCAGCATCCTG
CGATGCAGATCCGGAACATAATGGTGCAGGGCGCTGACTTCCGCGTTTCCAGACTTTACGAAACACGGAA
ACCGAAGACCATTCATGTTGTTGCTCAGGTCGCAGACGTTTTGCAGCAGCAGTCGCTTCACGTTCGCTCG
CGTATCGGTGATTCATTCTGCTAACCAGTAAGGCAACCCCGCCAGCCTAGCCGGGTCCTCAACGACAGGA
GCACGATCATGCGCACCCGTGGGGCCGCCATGCCGGCGATAATGGCCTGCTTCTCGCCGAAACGTTTGGT
GGCGGGACCAGTGACGAAGGCTTGAGCGAGGGCGTGCAAGATTCCGAATACCGCAAGCGACAGGCCGATC
ATCGTCGCGCTCCAGCGAAAGCGGTCCTCGCCGAAAATGACCCAGAGCGCTGCCGGCACCTGTCCTACGA
GTTGCATGATAAAGAAGACAGTCATAAGTGCGGCGACGATAGTCATGCCCCGCGCCCACCGGAAGGAGCT
GACTGGGTTGAAGGCTCTCAAGGGCATCGGTCGAGATCCCGGTGCCTAATGAGTGAGCTAACTTACATTA
ATTGCGTTGCGCTCACTGCCCGCTTTCCAGTCGGGAAACCTGTCGTGCCAGCTGCATTAATGAATCGGCC
AACGCGCGGGGAGAGGCGGTTTGCGTATTGGGCGCCAGGGTGGTTTTTCTTTTCACCAGTGAGACGGGCA
ACAGCTGATTGCCCTTCACCGCCTGGCCCTGAGAGAGTTGCAGCAAGCGGTCCACGCTGGTTTGCCCCAG
CAGGCGAAAATCCTGTTTGATGGTGGTTAACGGCGGGATATAACATGAGCTGTCTTCGGTATCGTCGTAT
CCCACTACCGAGATATCCGCACCAACGCGCAGCCCGGACTCGGTAATGGCGCGCATTGCGCCCAGCGCCA
TCTGATCGTTGGCAACCAGCATCGCAGTGGGAACGATGCCCTCATTCAGCATTTGCATGGTTTGTTGAAA
ACCGGACATGGCACTCCAGTCGCCTTCCCGTTCCGCTATCGGCTGAATTTGATTGCGAGTGAGATATTTA
TGCCAGCCAGCCAGACGCAGACGCGCCGAGACAGAACTTAATGGGCCCGCTAACAGCGCGATTTGCTGGT
GACCCAATGCGACCAGATGCTCCACGCCCAGTCGCGTACCGTCTTCATGGGAGAAAATAATACTGTTGAT
GGGTGTCTGGTCAGAGACATCAAGAAATAACGCCGGAACATTAGTGCAGGCAGCTTCCACAGCAATGGCA
TCCTGGTCATCCAGCGGATAGTTAATGATCAGCCCACTGACGCGTTGCGCGAGAAGATTGTGCACCGCCG
CTTTACAGGCTTCGACGCCGCTTCGTTCTACCATCGACACCACCACGCTGGCACCCAGTTGATCGGCGCG
AGATTTAATCGCCGCGACAATTTGCGACGGCGCGTGCAGGGCCAGACTGGAGGTGGCAACGCCAATCAGC
AACGACTGTTTGCCCGCCAGTTGTTGTGCCACGCGGTTGGGAATGTAATTCAGCTCCGCCATCGCCGCTT
CCACTTTTTCCCGCGTTTTCGCAGAAACGTGGCTGGCCTGGTTCACCACGCGGGAAACGGTCTGATAAGA
GACACCGGCATACTCTGCGACATCGTATAACGTTACTGGTTTCACATTCACCACCCTGAATTGACTCTCT
TCCGGGCGCTATCATGCCATACCGCGAAAGGTTTTGCGCCATTCGATGGTGTCCGGGATCTCGACGCTCT
CCCTTATGCGACTCCTGCATTAGGAAGCAGCCCAGTAGTAGGTTGAGGCCGTTGAGCACCGCCGCCGCAA
GGAATGGTGCATGCAAGGAGATGGCGCCCAACAGTCCCCCGGCCACGGGGCCTGCCACCATACCCACGCC
GAAACAAGCGCTCATGAGCCCGAAGTGGCGAGCCCGATCTTCCCCATCGGTGATGTCGGCGATATAGGCG
CCAGCAACCGCACCTGTGGCGCCGGTGATGCCGGCCACGATGCGTCCGGCGTAGAGGATCGAGATCTCGA
TCCCGCGAAAT
Features (pLannotate 1.2.2; 18 found; start..end, strand, type, name):
      1..19      +  promoter       T7 promoter: promoter for bacteriophage T7 RNA polymerase
     20..44      +  protein_bind   lac operator: The lac repressor binds to the lac operator to inhibit transcription in E. coli. This inhibition can be relieved by adding lactose or isopropyl-β-D-thiogalactopyranoside (IPTG). lac repressor encoded by lacI
     59..81      +  RBS            RBS: efficient ribosome binding site from bacteriophage T7 gene 10 (Olins and Rangwala, 1989)
   1352..1375    +  CDS            9xHis (fragment): 9xHis affinity tag
   1385..1434    +  CDS            SET1 (fragment): solubility-enhancement tag derived from T7 phage gene 10B
   1442..1489    +  terminator     T7 terminator: transcription terminator for bacteriophage T7 RNA polymerase
   1526..1954    +  rep_origin     f1 ori (sequence partly withheld): f1 bacteriophage origin of replication; arrow indicates direction of (+) strand synthesis
   2007..2111    +  promoter       AmpR promoter: bla
   2112..2972    +  CDS            AmpR: β-lactamase; bla; confers resistance to ampicillin, carbenicillin, and related antibiotics
   3143..3731    +  rep_origin     ori: high-copy-number ColE1/pMB1/pBR322/pUC origin of replication
   3917..4056    -  misc_feature   bom: basis of mobility region from pBR322
   4158..4349    -  CDS            rop: Rop protein, which maintains plasmids at low copy number; rop
   4366..4746    +  CDS            YPB1_ECOLX: Protein predicted: Swiss-Prot protein existence level 4. From Escherichia coli.
   4818..5109    -  CDS            TcR (fragment): tetracycline efflux protein; tet; confers resistance to tetracycline
   5124..5145    -  protein_bind   CAP binding site: CAP binding activates transcription in the presence of cAMP. E. coli catabolite activator protein
   5158..6240    -  CDS            lacI: lac repressor; lacI; The lac repressor binds to the lac operator to inhibit transcription in E. coli. This inhibition can be relieved by adding lactose or isopropyl-β-D-thiogalactopyranoside (IPTG).
   6241..6318    -  promoter       lacI promoter: lacI
   6326..6605    -  CDS            TcR (fragment): tetracycline efflux protein; tet; confers resistance to tetracycline
