[The description below was written by a language model from this plasmid's Addgene catalogue record and pLannotate feature annotations shown in this document.]
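Description:
A0A0W0YYP4 is a bacterial expression plasmid built on the pET21a(+) backbone for inducible production of a Legionella spiritensis protein annotated as a flavoprotein oxidoreductase; the construct is named after the UniProt identifier of its insert. The sequenced record is 6,626 nt. It replicates in E. coli from a ColE1/pMB1-type origin and is selected with ampicillin through the bla gene (AmpR) under its own promoter. The catalogue lists it as high copy, although the feature table also shows the rop gene and the bom region inherited from pBR322, which are usually associated with more moderate copy number. An f1 origin is present, and short tetracycline-resistance fragments flanking the lacI cassette appear to be non-functional pBR322 remnants.

Expression is driven by a T7 promoter immediately followed by a lac operator, with the phage T7 gene 10 ribosome binding site upstream of the coding region and a T7 terminator downstream. The plasmid-borne lacI gene supplies lac repressor, which keeps transcription off until IPTG or lactose is added. Transcription also requires a host that provides T7 RNA polymerase. The insert itself is not annotated in the feature table but would occupy the unannotated interval between the RBS and the histidine tag. The catalogue lists an N-terminal T7 tag and a C-terminal 10xHis tag. The annotation detects only a partial match to a 9xHis tag at the 3' end and no T7 tag feature, so the presence of the N-terminal tag cannot be confirmed from the table. The histidine tag permits metal-affinity purification. The associated work examined functional annotation, and misannotation, of enzymes in the EC 1.1.3.15 class, so the plasmid likely served to produce recombinant protein for activity testing.
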