Addgene plasmid #163267: A0A0W0YYP4
Purpose: Inducible expression of UniProt identifier A0A0W0YYP4
Depositing lab: Martin Engqvist. Depositing organization: Chalmers University of Technology. Publication: Experimental and computational investigation of enzyme functional annotations uncovers misannotation in the EC 1.1.3.15 enzyme class. Rembeza E, Engqvist MKM. PLoS Comput Biol. 2021 Sep 23;17(9):e1009446. doi: 10.1371/journal.pcbi.1009446. eCollection 2021 Sep. PubMed 34555022.
Backbone
  Vector backbone: pET21a(+)
  Vector type: Bacterial Expression
Growth in bacteria
  Bacterial resistance: Ampicillin, 100 μg/mL
  Growth temperature: 37°C
  Growth strain: DH5alpha
  Copy number: High Copy
Gene/Insert
  Gene/Insert name: A0A0W0YYP4 (alt name: flavoprotein oxidoreductase)
  Species: Legionella spiritensis
  Promoter: T7
  Tag / fusion protein: T7 (N terminal on backbone); 10xHis (C terminal on backbone)
  Cloning method: Unknown
  Sequencing primers: 5′ T7; 3′ T7-term
Terms and licenses: Academic/Nonprofit Terms; Industry Terms: Not Available to Industry
Depositor comments: Insert name is a UniProt identifier
How to cite: A0A0W0YYP4 was a gift from Martin Engqvist (Addgene plasmid # 163267 ; http://n2t.net/addgene:163267 ; RRID:Addgene_163267)
