>Addgene plasmid #163267 | A0A0W0YYP4 | depositor partial sequence | sequence record 316408 | insert gene sequence
ATGTTAAATCGTCGTAACAGCTCATTATACGATTACGTGATTATCGGAGCAGGTATTGTTGGCTTAAGTG
TAGCTCGTGAGCTTTTAGCGCGTGAACCGAATGCGAAGATTGCAGTTGTGGAAAAGGAAAATACCATCGG
CTTACATGCTTCTGGACGCAATAGCGGTGTGCTGCACTCAGGGATCTACTACCAGCCGGATAGCCTTAAG
GCAAAGGTATGTCTGGAAGGCGCCCGCCTCATGAGTTCGTATTGTGAGGAACACGGTCTGCCGCTGAACC
GTATTGGGAAAGTGATTGTACCAGTCCGTTGTAGCGACGGAGAAAACCTGAACGTGCTGCACCAACGCGC
ATTATCAAACGGTGCGAGTATCCGTTTAATTAACGATCAAGAATTAAAAGAAATTGAACCTCACGCGACA
ACAGCCACGGGTATGGCATTACACGCACCGGAAACAGCCGTGGTGGATCCTATGTTAATTATGAAGCACC
TTCACTCCTCGCTCACCAAACGCGGTGTTCACTTCTTCTTTAATAGTTTTATTGATGCGATTGATACACA
GGGGAAGAAGATCACGACAAGTGAAGGTAATATTAGCTATGGACATCTGTTCAATACAGCCGGCCTGTTC
GCGGACAAGATCGCCCACGCGTGTGGTCTGAAGAGCAGCTATCGCATTTTACCGTTTAAGGGGTACTACT
ACGAGTTGTCACCGGACAGCAAGCTGCAAATCAACCACTTAATCTACCCCGTACCCGATATGAACGTCCC
GTTCCTGGGCATTCATTTCACGAAGTCAGTGTCGGGCACCGTTTATATTGGTCCGACGGCAATCCCTGCC
TTGGGCCGTGAGCATTACCGTGGCGTGGCCGGCATCAAACTGTGCGACTTCATCAATATCGTGACTAGTC
TCGGACGCCAGTACTATGTTAATCGCCAGGGTTTCCGCTCGTACACACATCAGGAAATCCCTCGCATCTT
TAAGTCTCGTTTTATTAAAAGTGCGCGCGCCTTAGTACCGGGCGTCAGCAAATCCGACCTGCGTGTGTCA
AACAAGATCGGTATTCGTGCCCAGTTATACGATTATAAGCATAATGAGTTGATCACCGACTTTCTGATCA
GCCGCACGGACCACGTTACTCATGTACTGAACGCCGTCTCACCGGCTTTCACTAGTGCGTTTTCTTTTGC
GAAGTGGATTGTTAACGAGCAGAAAACAGTTTGTAAAGAACCGGTGTATCGCGCGGCCGCACTCGAGCAT
CATCACCAT
